>Addgene plasmid #186291 | pMpGE_En03-sgRNA-Target1 (MpRTN1) | addgene full sequence | sequence record 377595 | Addgene NGS Result
CTTTCCTGCGTTATCCCCTGATTCTGTGGATAACCGTATTACCGCCTTTGAGTGAGCTGATACCGCTCGC
CGCAGCCGAACGACCGAGCGCAGCGAGTCAGTGAGCGAGGAAGCGGAAGAGCGCCCAATACGCAAACCGC
CTCTCCCCGCGCGTTGGCCGATTCATTAATGCAGCTGGCACGACAGGTTTCCCGACTGGAAAGCGGGCAG
TGAGCGCAACGCAATTAATACGCGTACCGCTAGCCAGGAAGAGTTTGTAGAAACGCAAAAAGGCCATCCG
TCAGGATGGCCTTCTGCTTAGTTTGATGCCTGGCAGTTTATGGCGGGCGTCCTGCCCGCCACCCTCCGGG
CCGTTGCTTCACAACGTTCAAATCCGCTCCCGGCGGATTTGTCCTACTCAGGAGAGCGTTCACCGACAAA
CAACAGATAAAACGAAAGGCCCAGTCTTCCGACTGAGCCTTTCGTTTTATTTGATGCCTGGCAGTTCCCT
ACTCTCGCGTTAACGCTAGCATGGATGTTTTCCCAGTCACGACGTTGTAAAACGACGGCCAGTCTTAAGC
TCGGGCCCCAAATAATGATTTTATTTTGACTGATAGTGACCTGTTCGTTGCAACAAATTGATGAGCAATG
CTTTTTTATAATGCCAACTTTGTACAAAAAAGCAGGCTCCGCGGCCGCCCCCTTGTAACGTGAGACTACT
ACACTCCTCAACGCAAGTTCTATCTCATATCTCTGCAAGAGCTTATTCCAAGAAACTTTCTTGTGCTTCT
ATGCATGCCCAGGTACCTTAAGTCGCGCGCATAGTCACTTCACAGCCTTTTCAGTTCTCCCTTTGATGGC
TCAGAGTGACGCAACTGCACAAAAATAAGAAAAAAGTCGAAGCGTCACGAGAGATGTATCCGGCTAGTTT
CCTTGGAGTTCGGATTGCTCTCTTTCTCTGTCTCCCCGAACCATATGGAATTTATGAACTGCTGTTCACT
AGTCAGTCACTTGTTTCAGAACTTTTGAGTGGTCGATTTATCCACCTTCTTGTTTCTTCCTGGGTCCAGA
ATCTGACTTCTTGAGACAACAAACAGTGCACAGTGGATCGAAGAATGACCACAGTTGAGACACGTGGCGC
TGGCCTCATTTATTGCACCATACGTTTAGTGAAGAACTGAATAATGGTGGATATAAAGCAGAGTTGCACC
CAGCCTCTCGTGTGGCGGAAGGAGCAGTGGGTTTTAGAGCTAGAAATAGCAAGTTAAAATAAGGCTAGTC
CGTTATCAACTTGAAAAAGTGGCACCGAGTCGGTGCTTTTTTTCTAGTATCGGGAATTCTAAAGGGTGGG
CGCGCCGACCCAGCTTTCTTGTACAAAGTTGGCATTATAAGAAAGCATTGCTTATCAATTTGTTGCAACG
AACAGGTCACTATCAGTCAAAATAAAATCATTATTTGCCATCCAGCTGATATCCCCTATAGTGAGTCGTA
TTACATGGTCATAGCTGTTTCCTGGCAGCTCTGGCCCGTGTCTCAAAATCTCTGATGTTACATTGCACAA
GATAAAAATATATCATCATGAACAATAAAACTGTCTGCTTACATAAACAGTAATACAAGGGGTGTTATGA
GCCATATTCAACGGGAAACGTCGAGGCCGCGATTAAATTCCAACATGGATGCTGATTTATATGGGTATAA
ATGGGCTCGCGATAATGTCGGGCAATCAGGTGCGACAATCTATCGCTTGTATGGGAAGCCCGATGCGCCA
GAGTTGTTTCTGAAACATGGCAAAGGTAGCGTTGCCAATGATGTTACAGATGAGATGGTCAGACTAAACT
GGCTGACGGAATTTATGCCTCTTCCGACCATCAAGCATTTTATCCGTACTCCTGATGATGCATGGTTACT
CACCACTGCGATCCCCGGAAAAACAGCATTCCAGGTATTAGAAGAATATCCTGATTCAGGTGAAAATATT
GTTGATGCGCTGGCAGTGTTCCTGCGCCGGTTGCATTCGATTCCTGTTTGTAATTGTCCTTTTAACAGCG
ATCGCGTATTTCGTCTCGCTCAGGCGCAATCACGAATGAATAACGGTTTGGTTGATGCGAGTGATTTTGA
TGACGAGCGTAATGGCTGGCCTGTTGAACAAGTCTGGAAAGAAATGCATAAACTTTTGCCATTCTCACCG
GATTCAGTCGTCACTCATGGTGATTTCTCACTTGATAACCTTATTTTTGACGAGGGGAAATTAATAGGTT
GTATTGATGTTGGACGAGTCGGAATCGCAGACCGATACCAGGATCTTGCCATCCTATGGAACTGCCTCGG
TGAGTTTTCTCCTTCATTACAGAAACGGCTTTTTCAAAAATATGGTATTGATAATCCTGATATGAATAAA
TTGCAGTTTCATTTGATGCTCGATGAGTTTTTCTAATCAGAATTGGTTAATTGGTTGTAACACTGGCAGA
GCATTACGCTGACTTGACGGGACGGCGCAAGCTCATGACCAAAATCCCTTAACGTGAGTTACGCGTCGTT
CCACTGAGCGTCAGACCCCGTAGAAAAGATCAAAGGATCTTCTTGAGATCCTTTTTTTCTGCGCGTAATC
TGCTGCTTGCAAACAAAAAAACCACCGCTACCAGCGGTGGTTTGTTTGCCGGATCAAGAGCTACCAACTC
TTTTTCCGAAGGTAACTGGCTTCAGCAGAGCGCAGATACCAAATACTGTTCTTCTAGTGTAGCCGTAGTT
AGGCCACCACTTCAAGAACTCTGTAGCACCGCCTACATACCTCGCTCTGCTAATCCTGTTACCAGTGGCT
GCTGCCAGTGGCGATAAGTCGTGTCTTACCGGGTTGGACTCAAGACGATAGTTACCGGATAAGGCGCAGC
GGTCGGGCTGAACGGGGGGTTCGTGCACACAGCCCAGCTTGGAGCGAACGACCTACACCGAACTGAGATA
CCTACAGCGTGAGCTATGAGAAAGCGCCACGCTTCCCGAAGGGAGAAAGGCGGACAGGTATCCGGTAAGC
GGCAGGGTCGGAACAGGAGAGCGCACGAGGGAGCTTCCAGGGGGAAACGCCTGGTATCTTTATAGTCCTG
TCGGGTTTCGCCACCTCTGACTTGAGCGTCGATTTTTGTGATGCTCGTCAGGGGGGCGGAGCCTATGGAA
AAACGCCAGCAACGCGGCCTTTTTACGGTTCCTGGCCTTTTGCTGGCCTTTTGCTCACATGTT
Features (pLannotate 1.2.2; 10 found; start..end, strand, type, name):
    121..213     +  CDS            lacI (fragment): lac repressor; lacI; The lac repressor binds to the lac operator to inhibit transcription in E. coli. This inhibition can be relieved by adding lactose or isopropyl-β-D-thiogalactopyranoside (IPTG).
    268..295     -  terminator     rrnB T2 terminator: transcription terminator T2 from the E. coli rrnB gene
    427..470     +  terminator     rrnB T1 terminator: Escherichia coli rrnB; transcription terminator T1 from the E. coli rrnB gene
    517..553     -  CDS            lacZα (fragment): LacZα fragment of β-galactosidase; lacZ fragment
    569..668     +  protein_bind   attL1: mutant version of attL; recombination site for the Gateway® LR reaction LR Clonase™
   1221..1296    +  misc_RNA       gRNA scaffold: guide RNA scaffold for the Streptococcus pyogenes CRISPR/Cas9 system
   1338..1437    -  protein_bind   attL2: mutant version of attL; recombination site for the Gateway® LR reaction LR Clonase™
   1455..1473    -  promoter       T7 promoter: promoter for bacteriophage T7 RNA polymerase
   1607..2416    +  CDS            KanR: aminoglycoside phosphotransferase; aph(3')-Ia; confers resistance to kanamycin in bacteria or G418 (Geneticin®) in eukaryotes
   2563..3151    +  rep_origin     ori: high-copy-number ColE1/pMB1/pBR322/pUC origin of replication
