[The description below was written by a language model from this plasmid's Addgene catalogue record and pLannotate feature annotations shown in this document.]
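Description:
pMpGE_En03-sgRNA-Target1 (MpRTN1) is a small (about 3.2 kb) Gateway entry plasmid for CRISPR/Cas9 work, built on the pMpGE_En03 backbone and carrying a single guide RNA directed against the RETICULON gene MpRTN1 of the liverwort Marchantia polymorpha. It is propagated in E. coli through a high-copy ColE1/pUC-type origin and selected with kanamycin via an aminoglycoside phosphotransferase (KanR) gene. Upstream of the cloning region sit rrnB T1 and T2 terminators, which insulate the cassette from read-through transcription in bacteria. Short lacI and lacZα fragments and a T7 promoter just outside attL2 are backbone remnants.

The functional payload lies between the attL1 and attL2 recombination sites. It contains the 20-nt MpRTN1 "target 1" spacer joined to the Streptococcus pyogenes Cas9 guide RNA scaffold, the only element annotated in this interval. Roughly 550 bp between attL1 and the scaffold are unannotated. This stretch presumably holds the promoter that drives sgRNA transcription in plant cells, but neither the catalogue fields nor the feature table names that promoter. The plasmid carries no Cas9 gene, so the nuclease must be supplied from another construct.

The attL sites allow the sgRNA cassette to be moved by an LR Clonase reaction into an attR-containing destination vector, such as one suited to plant transformation. The record also lists direct use for transient sgRNA expression in plant cells. The associated study concerns the role of the ER membrane-bending protein RETICULON in chloroplast relocation movement, consistent with use of this guide for targeted mutagenesis of MpRTN1.
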