Addgene plasmid #186291: pMpGE_En03-sgRNA-Target1 (MpRTN1)
Purpose: Gateway entry vector for sgRNA (target 1: MpRTN1). Transient expression of sgRNA (Target 1: MpRTN1) for MpRTN1 in plant cells
Depositing lab: Yutaka Kodama. Depositing organization: Utsunomiya University. Publication: The ER membrane-bending protein RETICULON facilitates chloroplast relocation movement in Marchantia polymorpha. Ishikawa K, Konno R, Hirano S, Fujii Y, Fujiwara M, Fukao Y, Kodama Y. Plant J. 2022 Apr 27. doi: 10.1111/tpj.15787. PubMed 35476214.
Backbone
  Vector backbone: pMpGE_En03
  Backbone size w/o insert (bp): 3214
  Vector type: CRISPR
Growth in bacteria
  Bacterial resistance: Kanamycin, 50 μg/mL
  Growth temperature: 37°C
  Growth strain: DH5alpha
  Copy number: Unknown
Gene/Insert
  Gene/Insert name: sgRNA-Target1 (alt name: sgRNA- MpRTN1)
  gRNA/shRNA sequence: TGTGGCGGAAGGAGCAGTGG
Terms and licenses: Academic/Nonprofit Terms; Industry Terms: Not Available to Industry
How to cite: pMpGE_En03-sgRNA-Target1 (MpRTN1) was a gift from Yutaka Kodama (Addgene plasmid # 186291 ; http://n2t.net/addgene:186291 ; RRID:Addgene_186291)
